Features (pLannotate 1.2.2; 7 found; start..end, strand, type, name):
    110..214     +  promoter       AmpR promoter: bla
    205..285     -  CDS            int (fragment): INT2_ECOLX - Protein inferred from homology: Swiss-Prot protein existence level 3. Putative integrase believed to be involved in the insertion of antibiotic resistance genes into plasmids and transposons. From Escherichia coli.
    371..427     +  CDS            GmR (fragment): gentamycin acetyltransferase; aacC1; confers resistance to gentamycin
    434..1222    +  CDS            aadA: S3AD_ECOLX - Experimental evidence at protein level: Swiss-Prot protein existence level 1. Mediates bacterial resistance to the antibiotics streptomycin and spectinomycin. From Escherichia coli.
   1396..1984    +  rep_origin     ori: high-copy-number ColE1/pMB1/pBR322/pUC origin of replication
   2167..2216    +  CDS            lacI (fragment): lac repressor; lacI; The lac repressor binds to the lac operator to inhibit transcription in E. coli. This inhibition can be relieved by adding lactose or isopropyl-β-D-thiogalactopyranoside (IPTG).
   2239..2946    +  terminator     OCS terminator: octopine synthase terminator
>Addgene plasmid | pICH41432 | analyzer sequence | sequence record 75100
GTGGCTCTTCAGTGGACGAAAGGGCCTCGTGATACGCCTATTTTTATAGGTTAATGTCATGATAATAATG
GTTTCTTAGACGTCAGGTGGCACTTTTCGGGGAAATGTGCGCGGAACCCCTATTTGTTTATTTTTCTAAA
TACATTCAAATATGTATCCGCTCATGAGACAATAACCCTGATAAATGCTTCAATAATATTGAAAAAGGAA
GAGTATGCGCTCACGCAACTGGTCCAGAACCTTGACCGAACGCAGCGGTGGTAACGGCGCAGTGGCGGTT
TTCATGGCTTGTTATGACTGTTTTTTTGGGGTACAGTCTATGCCTCGGGCATCCAAGCAGCAAGCGCGTT
ACGCCGTGGGTCGATGTTTGATGTTATGGAGCAGCAACGATGTTACGCAGCAGGGCAGTCGCCCTAAAAC
AAAGTTAAACATCATGAGGGAAGCGGTGATCGCCGAAGTATCGACTCAACTATCAGAGGTAGTTGGCGTC
ATCGAGCGCCATCTCGAACCGACGTTGCTGGCCGTACATTTGTACGGCTCCGCAGTGGATGGCGGCCTGA
AGCCACACAGCGATATTGATTTGCTGGTTACGGTGACCGTAAGGCTTGATGAAACAACGCGGCGAGCTTT
GATCAACGACCTTTTGGAAACTTCGGCTTCCCCTGGAGAGAGCGAGATTCTCCGCGCTGTAGAAGTCACC
ATTGTTGTGCACGACGACATCATTCCGTGGCGTTATCCAGCTAAGCGCGAACTGCAATTTGGAGAATGGC
AGCGCAATGACATTCTTGCAGGTATCTTCGAGCCAGCCACGATCGACATTGATCTGGCTATCTTGCTGAC
AAAAGCAAGAGAACATAGCGTTGCCTTGGTAGGTCCAGCGGCGGAGGAACTCTTTGATCCGGTTCCTGAA
CAGGATCTATTTGAGGCGCTAAATGAAACCTTAACGCTATGGAACTCGCCGCCCGACTGGGCTGGCGATG
AGCGAAATGTAGTGCTTACGTTGTCCCGCATTTGGTACAGCGCAGTAACCGGCAAAATCGCGCCGAAGGA
TGTCGCTGCCGACTGGGCAATGGAGCGCCTGCCGGCCCAGTATCAGCCCGTCATACTTGAAGCTAGACAG
GCTTATCTTGGACAAGAAGAAGATCGCTTGGCCTCGCGCGCAGATCAGTTGGAAGAATTTGTCCATTACG
TAAAAGGCGAGATCACCAAGGTAGTCGGCAAATAACTGTCAGACCAAGTTTACTCATATATACTTTAGAT
TGATTTAAAACTTCATTTTTAATTTAAAAGGATCTAGGTGAAGATCCTTTTTGATAATCTCATGACCAAA
ATCCCTTAACGTGAGTTTTCGTTCCACTGAGCGTCAGACCCCGTAGAAAAGATCAAAGGATCTTCTTGAG
ATCCTTTTTTTCTGCGCGTAATCTGCTGCTTGCAAACAAAAAAACCACCGCTACCAGCGGTGGTTTGTTT
GCCGGATCAAGAGCTACCAACTCTTTTTCCGAAGGTAACTGGCTTCAGCAGAGCGCAGATACCAAATACT
GTCCTTCTAGTGTAGCCGTAGTTAGGCCACCACTTCAAGAACTCTGTAGCACCGCCTACATACCTCGCTC
TGCTAATCCTGTTACCAGTGGCTGCTGCCAGTGGCGATAAGTCGTGTCTTACCGGGTTGGACTCAAGACG
ATAGTTACCGGATAAGGCGCAGCGGTCGGGCTGAACGGGGGGTTCGTGCACACAGCCCAGCTTGGAGCGA
ACGACCTACACCGAACTGAGATACCTACAGCGTGAGCTATGAGAAAGCGCCACGCTTCCCGAAGGGAGAA
AGGCGGACAGGTATCCGGTAAGCGGCAGGGTCGGAACAGGAGAGCGCACGAGGGAGCTTCCAGGGGGAAA
CGCCTGGTATCTTTATAGTCCTGTCGGGTTTCGCCACCTCTGACTTGAGCGTCGATTTTTGTGATGCTCG
TCAGGGGGGCGGAGCCTATGGAAAAACGCCAGCAACGCGGCCTTTTTACGGTTCCTGGCCTTTTGCTGGC
CTTTTGCTCACATGTTCTTTCCTGCGTTATCCCCTGATTCTGTGGATAACCGTATTACCGCCTTTGAGTG
AGCTGATACCGCTCGCCGCAGCCGAACGACCGAGCGCAGCGAGTCAGTGAGCGAGGAAGCGGAAGAGCGC
CCAATACGCAAACCGCCTCTCCCCGCGCGTTGGCCGATTCATTAATCACTCTGTGGTCTCAGCTTGTCCT
GCTTTAATGAGATATGCGAGAAGCCTATGATCGCATGATATTTGCTTTCAATTCTGTTGTGCACGTTGTA
AAAAACCTGAGCATGTGTAGCTCAGATCCTTACCGCCGGTTTCGGTTCATTCTAATGAATATATCACCCG
TTACTATCGTATTTTTATGAATAATATTCTCCGTTCAATTTACTGATTGTACCCTACTACTTATATGTAC
AATATTAAAATGAAAACAATATATTGTGCTGAATAGGTTTATAGCGACATCTATGATAGAGCGCCACAAT
AACAAACAATTGCGTTTTATTATTACAAATCCAATTTTAAAAAAAGCGGCAGAACCGGTCAAACCTAAAA
GACTGATTACATAAATCTTATTCAAATTTCAAAAGTGCCCCAGGGGCTAGTATCTACGACACACCGAGCG
GCGAACTAATAACGCTCACTGAAGGGAACTCCGGTTCCCCGCCGGCGCGCATGGGTGAGATTCCTTGAAG
TTGAGTATTGGCCGTCCGCTCTACCGAAAGTTACGGGCACCATTCAACCCGGTCCAGCACGGCGGCCGGG
TAACCGACTTGCTGCCCCGAGAATTATGCAGCATTTTTTTGGTGTATGTGGGCCCCAAATGAAGTGCAGG
TCAAACCTTGACAGTGACGACAAATCGTTGGGCGGGTCCAGGGCGAATTTTGCGACAACATGTCGAGGCT
CAGCAGGACCGCTTGAGACCACGAA
